Addgene plasmid #202730: TagBFP2-PIP4K2C
Purpose: expresses fluorescent protein-tagged enzyme
Depositing lab: Gerry Hammond. Publication: A novel homeostatic mechanism tunes PI(4,5)P2-dependent signaling at the plasma membrane. Wills RC, Doyle CP, Zewe JP, Pacheco J, Hansen SD, Hammond GRV. J Cell Sci. 2023 Aug 3:jcs.261494. doi: 10.1242/jcs.261494. PubMed 37534432.
Backbone
  Vector backbone: pTagBFP2-C1
  Vector type: Mammalian Expression
Growth in bacteria
  Bacterial resistance: Kanamycin, 50 μg/mL
  Growth temperature: 37°C
  Growth strain: DH5alpha
  Copy number: High Copy
Gene/Insert
  Gene/Insert name: mTagBFP2:PIP4K2C
  Species: H. sapiens (human)
  Entrez Gene: PIP4K2C (a.k.a. PIP5K2C)
  Cloning method: Gibson Cloning
Terms and licenses: Academic/Nonprofit Terms; Industry Terms: Not Available to Industry
Depositor comments: Please visit https://www.biorxiv.org/content/10.1101/2022.06.30.498262v3 for bioRxiv preprint.
How to cite: TagBFP2-PIP4K2C was a gift from Gerry Hammond (Addgene plasmid # 202730 ; http://n2t.net/addgene:202730 ; RRID:Addgene_202730)
