[The description below was written by a language model from this plasmid's Addgene catalogue record and pLannotate feature annotations shown in this document.]
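Description:
TagBFP2-PIP4K2C is a mammalian expression plasmid of about 6 kb built on the pTagBFP2-C1 backbone. It produces human PIP4K2C (also known as PIP5K2C) fused at its N-terminus to the monomeric blue fluorescent protein mTagBFP2. The fusion is driven by the human cytomegalovirus immediate-early enhancer and promoter. The fluorescent protein coding sequence comes first, followed by a short stretch of residual multiple cloning site that acts as a linker, then the PIP4K2C open reading frame, which was inserted by Gibson assembly. Transcripts end at an SV40 polyadenylation signal. The small "large T antigen" fragment annotated just upstream of it is most likely part of that SV40-derived terminator region rather than a functional coding element.

In bacteria the plasmid is maintained at high copy number through a ColE1/pUC-type origin and selected with kanamycin. The Tn5 NeoR/KanR gene sits downstream of both a bacterial bla (AmpR) promoter and the SV40 enhancer/early promoter, and it is terminated by the HSV TK poly(A) signal. This arrangement lets one marker give kanamycin resistance in E. coli and G418 resistance in mammalian cells. An f1 origin is also present, which allows single-stranded DNA production. The short ble and bGH poly(A) fragments in the annotation appear to be backbone remnants with no evident function.

PIP4K2C is a phosphatidylinositol 5-phosphate 4-kinase with low catalytic activity, and PIP4Ks are reported to bind PIP5Ks and suppress PI(4,5)P2 synthesis. The stated purpose is expression of a fluorescently tagged enzyme. This fits live-cell imaging of the kinase's localisation and overexpression studies of PI(4,5)P2 homeostasis at the plasma membrane, with the blue tag leaving other channels free for lipid biosensors.
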