Features (pLannotate 1.2.2; 15 found; start..end, strand, type, name):
     63..420     +  promoter       SV40 promoter: SV40 enhancer and early promoter
    455..1249    +  CDS            NeoR/KanR: aminoglycoside phosphotransferase from Tn5; aph(3')-II (or nptII); confers resistance to neomycin, kanamycin, and G418 (Geneticin®)
   1270..1422    +  CDS            ble (fragment): BLE_KLEPN - Experimental evidence at protein level: Swiss-Prot protein existence level 1. Binding protein with a strong affinity to the bleomycin family of antibiotics. Binds to CL990; an antimitotic-antibiotic compound. From Klebsiella pneumoniae.
   1481..1528    +  polyA_signal   HSV TK poly(A) signal: herpes simplex virus thymidine kinase polyadenylation signal (Cole and Stacy, 1985)
   1619..1635    -  polyA_signal   bGH poly(A) signal (fragment): bovine growth hormone polyadenylation signal
   1857..2445    +  rep_origin     ori: high-copy-number ColE1/pMB1/pBR322/pUC origin of replication
   2620..2923    +  enhancer       CMV enhancer: human cytomegalovirus immediate early enhancer
   2924..3127    +  promoter       CMV promoter: human cytomegalovirus (CMV) immediate early promoter
   3176..3874    +  CDS            TagBFP: monomeric blue fluorescent protein mammalian codon-optimized
   3874..3927    +  misc_feature   MCS (fragment): multiple cloning site
   3928..5190    +  CDS            PIP4K2C: PI42C_HUMAN - Also known as PIP5K2C. Experimental evidence at protein level: Swiss-Prot protein existence level 1. Phosphatidylinositol 5-phosphate 4-kinase with low enzymatic activity. May be a GTP sensor, has higher GTP-dependent kinase activity than ATP-dependent kinase activity. PIP4Ks negatively regulate insulin signaling through a catalytic-independent mechanism. They interact with PIP5Ks and suppress PIP5K-mediated PtdIns(4,5)P2 synthesis and insulin- dependent conversion to PtdIns(3,4,5)P3 (PubMed:31091439). From Homo sapiens (Human).
   5218..5302    +  CDS            large T antigen (fragment): large T antigen from SV40 (simian virus 40)
   5325..5446    +  polyA_signal   SV40 poly(A) signal: SV40 polyadenylation signal
   5480..5908    -  rep_origin     f1 ori (sequence partly withheld): f1 bacteriophage origin of replication; arrow indicates direction of (+) strand synthesis
   5935..61      +  promoter       AmpR promoter (across the origin): bla
>Addgene plasmid #202730 | TagBFP2-PIP4K2C | addgene full sequence | sequence record 399136 | Addgene NGS Result
GTATCCGCTCATGAGACAATAACCCTGATAAATGCTTCAATAATATTGAAAAAGGAAGAGTCCTGAGGCG
GAAAGAACCAGCTGTGGAATGTGTGTCAGTTAGGGTGTGGAAAGTCCCCAGGCTCCCCAGCAGGCAGAAG
TATGCAAAGCATGCATCTCAATTAGTCAGCAACCAGGTGTGGAAAGTCCCCAGGCTCCCCAGCAGGCAGA
AGTATGCAAAGCATGCATCTCAATTAGTCAGCAACCATAGTCCCGCCCCTAACTCCGCCCATCCCGCCCC
TAACTCCGCCCAGTTCCGCCCATTCTCCGCCCCATGGCTGACTAATTTTTTTTATTTATGCAGAGGCCGA
GGCCGCCTCGGCCTCTGAGCTATTCCAGAAGTAGTGAGGAGGCTTTTTTGGAGGCCTAGGCTTTTGCAAA
GATCGATCAAGAGACAGGATGAGGATCGTTTCGCATGATTGAACAAGATGGATTGCACGCAGGTTCTCCG
GCCGCTTGGGTGGAGAGGCTATTCGGCTATGACTGGGCACAACAGACAATCGGCTGCTCTGATGCCGCCG
TGTTCCGGCTGTCAGCGCAGGGGCGCCCGGTTCTTTTTGTCAAGACCGACCTGTCCGGTGCCCTGAATGA
ACTGCAAGACGAGGCAGCGCGGCTATCGTGGCTGGCCACGACGGGCGTTCCTTGCGCAGCTGTGCTCGAC
GTTGTCACTGAAGCGGGAAGGGACTGGCTGCTATTGGGCGAAGTGCCGGGGCAGGATCTCCTGTCATCTC
ACCTTGCTCCTGCCGAGAAAGTATCCATCATGGCTGATGCAATGCGGCGGCTGCATACGCTTGATCCGGC
TACCTGCCCATTCGACCACCAAGCGAAACATCGCATCGAGCGAGCACGTACTCGGATGGAAGCCGGTCTT
GTCGATCAGGATGATCTGGACGAAGAGCATCAGGGGCTCGCGCCAGCCGAACTGTTCGCCAGGCTCAAGG
CGAGCATGCCCGACGGCGAGGATCTCGTCGTGACCCATGGCGATGCCTGCTTGCCGAATATCATGGTGGA
AAATGGCCGCTTTTCTGGATTCATCGACTGTGGCCGGCTGGGTGTGGCGGACCGCTATCAGGACATAGCG
TTGGCTACCCGTGATATTGCTGAAGAGCTTGGCGGCGAATGGGCTGACCGCTTCCTCGTGCTTTACGGTA
TCGCCGCTCCCGATTCGCAGCGCATCGCCTTCTATCGCCTTCTTGACGAGTTCTTCTGAGCGGGACTCTG
GGGTTCGAAATGACCGACCAAGCGACGCCCAACCTGCCATCACGAGATTTCGATTCCACCGCCGCCTTCT
ATGAAAGGTTGGGCTTCGGAATCGTTTTCCGGGACGCCGGCTGGATGATCCTCCAGCGCGGGGATCTCAT
GCTGGAGTTCTTCGCCCACCCTAGGGGGAGGCTAACTGAAACACGGAAGGAGACAATACCGGAAGGAACC
CGCGCTATGACGGCAATAAAAAGACAGAATAAAACGCACGGTGTTGGGTCGTTTGTTCATAAACGCGGGG
TTCGGTCCCAGGGCTGGCACTCTGTCGATACCCCACCGAGACCCCATTGGGGCCAATACGCCCGCGTTTC
TTCCTTTTCCCCACCCCACCCCCCAAGTTCGGGTGAAGGCCCAGGGCTCGCAGCCAACGTCGGGGCGGCA
GGCCCTGCCATAGCCTCAGGTTACTCATATATACTTTAGATTGATTTAAAACTTCATTTTTAATTTAAAA
GGATCTAGGTGAAGATCCTTTTTGATAATCTCATGACCAAAATCCCTTAACGTGAGTTTTCGTTCCACTG
AGCGTCAGACCCCGTAGAAAAGATCAAAGGATCTTCTTGAGATCCTTTTTTTCTGCGCGTAATCTGCTGC
TTGCAAACAAAAAAACCACCGCTACCAGCGGTGGTTTGTTTGCCGGATCAAGAGCTACCAACTCTTTTTC
CGAAGGTAACTGGCTTCAGCAGAGCGCAGATACCAAATACTGTTCTTCTAGTGTAGCCGTAGTTAGGCCA
CCACTTCAAGAACTCTGTAGCACCGCCTACATACCTCGCTCTGCTAATCCTGTTACCAGTGGCTGCTGCC
AGTGGCGATAAGTCGTGTCTTACCGGGTTGGACTCAAGACGATAGTTACCGGATAAGGCGCAGCGGTCGG
GCTGAACGGGGGGTTCGTGCACACAGCCCAGCTTGGAGCGAACGACCTACACCGAACTGAGATACCTACA
GCGTGAGCTATGAGAAAGCGCCACGCTTCCCGAAGGGAGAAAGGCGGACAGGTATCCGGTAAGCGGCAGG
GTCGGAACAGGAGAGCGCACGAGGGAGCTTCCAGGGGGAAACGCCTGGTATCTTTATAGTCCTGTCGGGT
TTCGCCACCTCTGACTTGAGCGTCGATTTTTGTGATGCTCGTCAGGGGGGCGGAGCCTATGGAAAAACGC
CAGCAACGCGGCCTTTTTACGGTTCCTGGCCTTTTGCTGGCCTTTTGCTCACATGTTCTTTCCTGCGTTA
TCCCCTGATTCTGTGGATAACCGTATTACCGCCATGCATTAGTTATTAATAGTAATCAATTACGGGGTCA
TTAGTTCATAGCCCATATATGGAGTTCCGCGTTACATAACTTACGGTAAATGGCCCGCCTGGCTGACCGC
CCAACGACCCCCGCCCATTGACGTCAATAATGACGTATGTTCCCATAGTAACGCCAATAGGGACTTTCCA
TTGACGTCAATGGGTGGAGTATTTACGGTAAACTGCCCACTTGGCAGTACATCAAGTGTATCATATGCCA
AGTACGCCCCCTATTGACGTCAATGACGGTAAATGGCCCGCCTGGCATTATGCCCAGTACATGACCTTAT
GGGACTTTCCTACTTGGCAGTACATCTACGTATTAGTCATCGCTATTACCATGGTGATGCGGTTTTGGCA
GTACATCAATGGGCGTGGATAGCGGTTTGACTCACGGGGATTTCCAAGTCTCCACCCCATTGACGTCAAT
GGGAGTTTGTTTTGGCACCAAAATCAACGGGACTTTCCAAAATGTCGTAACAACTCCGCCCCATTGACGC
AAATGGGCGGTAGGCGTGTACGGTGGGAGGTCTATATAAGCAGAGCTGGTTTAGTGAACCGTCAGATCCG
CTAGCGCTACCGGTCGCCACCATGGTGAGCGAGCTGATTAAGGAGAACATGCACATGAAGCTGTACATGG
AGGGCACCGTGGACAACCATCACTTCAAGTGCACATCCGAGGGCGAAGGCAAGCCCTACGAGGGCACCCA
GACCATGAGAATCAAGGTGGTCGAGGGCGGCCCTCTCCCCTTCGCCTTCGACATCCTGGCTACTAGCTTC
CTCTACGGCAGCAAGACCTTCATCAACCACACCCAGGGCATCCCCGACTTCTTCAAGCAGTCCTTCCCTG
AGGGCTTCACATGGGAGAGAGTCACCACATACGAAGACGGGGGCGTGCTGACCGCTACCCAGGACACCAG
CCTCCAGGACGGCTGCCTCATCTACAACGTCAAGATCAGAGGGGTGAACTTCACATCCAACGGCCCTGTG
ATGCAGAAGAAAACACTCGGCTGGGAGGCCTTCACCGAGACGCTGTACCCCGCTGACGGCGGCCTGGAAG
GCAGAAACGACATGGCCCTGAAGCTCGTGGGCGGGAGCCATCTGATCGCAAACGCCAAGACCACATATAG
ATCCAAGAAACCCGCTAAGAACCTCAAGATGCCTGGCGTCTACTATGTGGACTACAGACTGGAAAGAATC
AAGGAGGCCAACAACGAGACCTACGTCGAGCAGCACGAGGTGGCAGTGGCCAGATACTGCGACCTCCCTA
GCAAACTGGGGCACAAGCTTAATTCCGGACTCAGATCTCGAGCTCAAGCTTCGAATTCTGCAGTCGACGG
TACCGCGATGGCGTCCTCCTCGGTCCCACCAGCCACGGTATCGGCGGCGACAGCAGGCCCCGGCCCAGGT
TTCGGCTTCGCCTCCAAGACCAAGAAGAAGCATTTCGTGCAGCAGAAGGTGAAGGTGTTCCGGGCGGCCG
ACCCGCTGGTGGGTGTGTTCCTGTGGGGCGTAGCCCACTCGATCAATGAGCTCAGCCAGGTGCCTCCCCC
GGTGATGCTGCTGCCAGATGACTTTAAGGCCAGCTCCAAGATCAAGGTCAACAATCACCTTTTCCACAGG
GAAAATCTGCCCAGTCATTTCAAGTTCAAGGAGTATTGTCCCCAGGTCTTCAGGAACCTCCGTGATCGAT
TTGGCATTGATGACCAAGATTACTTGGTGTCCCTTACCCGAAACCCCCCCAGCGAAAGTGAAGGCAGTGA
TGGTCGCTTCCTTATCTCCTACGATCGGACTCTGGTCATCAAAGAAGTATCCAGTGAGGACATTGCTGAC
ATGCATAGCAACCTCTCCAACTATCACCAGTACATTGTGAAGTGCCATGGCAACACGCTTCTGCCCCAGT
TCCTGGGGATGTACCGAGTCAGTGTGGACAACGAAGACAGCTACATGCTTGTGATGCGCAATATGTTTAG
CCACCGTCTTCCTGTGCACAGGAAGTATGACCTCAAGGGTTCCCTAGTGTCCCGGGAAGCCAGCGATAAG
GAAAAGGTTAAAGAATTGCCCACCCTTAAGGATATGGACTTTCTCAACAAGAACCAGAAAGTATATATTG
GTGAAGAGGAGAAGAAAATATTTCTGGAGAAGCTGAAGAGAGATGTGGAGTTTCTAGTGCAGCTGAAGAT
CATGGACTACAGCCTTCTGCTAGGCATCCACGACATCATTCGGGGCTCTGAACCAGAGGAGGAAGCGCCC
GTGCGGGAGGATGAGTCAGAGGTGGATGGGGACTGCAGCCTGACTGGACCTCCTGCTCTGGTGGGCTCCT
ATGGCACCTCCCCAGAGGGTATCGGAGGCTACATCCATTCCCATCGGCCCCTGGGCCCAGGAGAGTTTGA
GTCCTTCATTGATGTCTATGCCATCCGGAGTGCTGAAGGAGCCCCCCAGAAGGAGGTCTACTTCATGGGC
CTCATTGATATCCTTACACAGTATGATGCCAAGAAGAAAGCAGCTCATGCAGCCAAAACTGTCAAGCATG
GGGCTGGGGCAGAGATCTCTACTGTCCATCCGGAGCAGTATGCTAAGCGATTCCTGGATTTTATTACCAA
CATCTTTGCCTAACGGGATCCACCGGATCTAGATAACTGATCATAATCAGCCATACCACATTTGTAGAGG
TTTTACTTGCTTTAAAAAACCTCCCACACCTCCCCCTGAACCTGAAACATAAAATGAATGCAATTGTTGT
TGTTAACTTGTTTATTGCAGCTTATAATGGTTACAAATAAAGCAATAGCATCACAAATTTCACAAATAAA
GCATTTTTTTCACTGCATTCTAGTTGTGGTTTGTCCAAACTCATCAATGTATCTTAACGCGTAAATTGTA
AGCGTTAATATTTTGTTAAAATTCGCGTTAAATTTTTGTTAAATCAGCTCATTTTTTAACCAATAGGCCG
AAATCGGCAAAATCCCTTATAAATCAAAAGAATAGACCGAGATAGGGT
[37 nt withheld, positions 5579-5615]
AAAGAACGTGGACTCCAACGTCAAAGG
[49 nt withheld, positions 5643-5691]
T
[91 nt withheld, positions 5693-5783]
G
[124 nt withheld, positions 5785-5908]
CAGGTGGCACTTTTCGGGGAAATGTGCGCGGAACCCCTATTTGTTTATTTTTCTAAATACATTCAAATAT
